>Addgene plasmid #121690 | II701: pMVP (L1-L4) cTnT promoter | addgene full sequence | sequence record 237105 | Addgene NGS Result
CTTTCCTGCGTTATCCCCTGATTCTGTGGATAACCGTATTACCGCCTTTGAGTGAGCTGATACCGCTCGC
CGCAGCCGAACGACCGAGCGCAGCGAGTCAGTGAGCGAGGAAGCGGAAGAGCGCCCAATACGCAAACCGC
CTCTCCCCGCGCGTTGGCCGATTCATTAATGCAGCTGGCACGACAGGTTTCCCGACTGGAAAGCGGGCAG
TGAGCGCAACGCAATTAATACGCGTACCGCTAGCCAGGAAGAGTTTGTAGAAACGCAAAAAGGCCATCCG
TCAGGATGGCCTTCTGCTTAGTTTGATGCCTGGCAGTTTATGGCGGGCGTCCTGCCCGCCACCCTCCGGG
CCGTTGCTTCACAACGTTCAAATCCGCTCCCGGCGGATTTGTCCTACTCAGGAGAGCGTTCACCGACAAA
CAACAGATAAAACGAAAGGCCCAGTCTTCCGACTGAGCCTTTCGTTTTATTTGATGCCTGGCAGTTCCCT
ACTCTCGCGTTAACGCTAGCATGGATGTTTTCCCAGTCACGACGTTGTAAAACGACGGCCAGTCTTAAGC
TCGGGCCCCAAATAATGATTTTATTTTGACTGATAGTGACCTGTTCGTTGCAACAAATTGATGAGCAATG
CTTTTTTATAATGCCAACTTTGTACAAAAAAGCAGGCTGCAGTCTGGGCTTTCACAAGACAGCATCTGGG
GCTGCGGCAGAGGGTCGGGTCCGAAGCGCTGCCTTATCAGCGTCCCCAGCCCTGGGAGGTGACAGCTGGC
TGGCTTGTGTCAGCCCCTCGGGCACTCACGTATCTCCGTCCGACGGGTTTAAAATAGCAAAACTCTGAGG
CCACACAATAGCTTGGGCTTATATGGGCTCCTGTGGGGGAAGGGGGAGCACGGAGGGGGCCGGGGCCGCT
GCTGCCAAAATAGCAGCTCACAAGTGTTGCATTCCTCTCTGGGCGCCGGGCACATTCCTGCTGGCTCTGC
CCGCCCCGGGGTGGGCGCCGGGGGGACCTTAAAGCCTCTGCCCCCCAAGGAGCCCTTCCCAGACAGCCGC
CGGCACCCACCGCTCCGTGGGACCTAAGCTTGCACCCAACTTTTCTATACAAAGTTGGCATTATAAGAAA
GCATTGCTTATCAATTTGTTGCAACGAACAGGTCACTATCAGTCAAAATAAAATCATTATTTGCCATCCA
GCTGCAGGGCGGCCGCGATATCCCCTATAGTGAGTCGTATTACATGGTCATAGCTGTTTCCTGGCAGCTC
TGGCCCGTGTCTCAAAATCTCTGATGTTACATTGCACAAGATAAAAATATATCATCATGAACAATAAAAC
TGTCTGCTTACATAAACAGTAATACAAGGGGTGTTATGAGCCATATTCAACGGGAAACGTCGAGGCCGCG
ATTAAATTCCAACATGGATGCTGATTTATATGGGTATAAATGGGCTCGCGATAATGTCGGGCAATCAGGT
GCGACAATCTATCGCTTGTATGGGAAGCCCGATGCGCCAGAGTTGTTTCTGAAACATGGCAAAGGTAGCG
TTGCCAATGATGTTACAGATGAGATGGTCAGACTAAACTGGCTGACGGAATTTATGCCTCTTCCGACCAT
CAAGCATTTTATCCGTACTCCTGATGATGCATGGTTACTCACCACTGCGATCCCCGGAAAAACAGCATTC
CAGGTATTAGAAGAATATCCTGATTCAGGTGAAAATATTGTTGATGCGCTGGCAGTGTTCCTGCGCCGGT
TGCATTCGATTCCTGTTTGTAATTGTCCTTTTAACAGCGATCGCGTATTTCGTCTCGCTCAGGCGCAATC
ACGAATGAATAACGGTTTGGTTGATGCGAGTGATTTTGATGACGAGCGTAATGGCTGGCCTGTTGAACAA
GTCTGGAAAGAAATGCATAAACTTTTGCCATTCTCACCGGATTCAGTCGTCACTCATGGTGATTTCTCAC
TTGATAACCTTATTTTTGACGAGGGGAAATTAATAGGTTGTATTGATGTTGGACGAGTCGGAATCGCAGA
CCGATACCAGGATCTTGCCATCCTATGGAACTGCCTCGGTGAGTTTTCTCCTTCATTACAGAAACGGCTT
TTTCAAAAATATGGTATTGATAATCCTGATATGAATAAATTGCAGTTTCATTTGATGCTCGATGAGTTTT
TCTAATCAGAATTGGTTAATTGGTTGTAACACTGGCAGAGCATTACGCTGACTTGACGGGACGGCGCAAG
CTCATGACCAAAATCCCTTAACGTGAGTTACGCGTCGTTCCACTGAGCGTCAGACCCCGTAGAAAAGATC
AAAGGATCTTCTTGAGATCCTTTTTTTCTGCGCGTAATCTGCTGCTTGCAAACAAAAAAACCACCGCTAC
CAGCGGTGGTTTGTTTGCCGGATCAAGAGCTACCAACTCTTTTTCCGAAGGTAACTGGCTTCAGCAGAGC
GCAGATACCAAATACTGTTCTTCTAGTGTAGCCGTAGTTAGGCCACCACTTCAAGAACTCTGTAGCACCG
CCTACATACCTCGCTCTGCTAATCCTGTTACCAGTGGCTGCTGCCAGTGGCGATAAGTCGTGTCTTACCG
GGTTGGACTCAAGACGATAGTTACCGGATAAGGCGCAGCGGTCGGGCTGAACGGGGGGTTCGTGCACACA
GCCCAGCTTGGAGCGAACGACCTACACCGAACTGAGATACCTACAGCGTGAGCTATGAGAAAGCGCCACG
CTTCCCGAAGGGAGAAAGGCGGACAGGTATCCGGTAAGCGGCAGGGTCGGAACAGGAGAGCGCACGAGGG
AGCTTCCAGGGGGAAACGCCTGGTATCTTTATAGTCCTGTCGGGTTTCGCCACCTCTGACTTGAGCGTCG
ATTTTTGTGATGCTCGTCAGGGGGGCGGAGCCTATGGAAAAACGCCAGCAACGCGGCCTTTTTACGGTTC
CTGGCCTTTTGCTGGCCTTTTGCTCACATGTT
Features (pLannotate 1.2.2; 9 found; start..end, strand, type, name):
    121..213     +  CDS            lacI (fragment): lac repressor; lacI; The lac repressor binds to the lac operator to inhibit transcription in E. coli. This inhibition can be relieved by adding lactose or isopropyl-β-D-thiogalactopyranoside (IPTG).
    268..295     -  terminator     rrnB T2 terminator: transcription terminator T2 from the E. coli rrnB gene
    427..470     +  terminator     rrnB T1 terminator: Escherichia coli rrnB; transcription terminator T1 from the E. coli rrnB gene
    517..553     -  CDS            lacZα (fragment): LacZα fragment of β-galactosidase; lacZ fragment
    569..668     +  protein_bind   attL1: mutant version of attL; recombination site for the Gateway® LR reaction LR Clonase™
   1087..1182    -  protein_bind   attL4: mutant version of attL; recombination site for the Gateway® LR reaction LR Clonase™
   1214..1232    -  promoter       T7 promoter: promoter for bacteriophage T7 RNA polymerase
   1366..2175    +  CDS            KanR: aminoglycoside phosphotransferase; aph(3')-Ia; confers resistance to kanamycin in bacteria or G418 (Geneticin®) in eukaryotes
   2322..2910    +  rep_origin     ori: high-copy-number ColE1/pMB1/pBR322/pUC origin of replication
