[The description below was written by a language model from this plasmid's Addgene catalogue record and pLannotate feature annotations shown in this document.]
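Description:
II701: pMVP (L1-L4) cTnT promoter is a small Gateway entry plasmid (about 3 kb in the sequenced record) built on the Invitrogen pDONR221 P1-P4 backbone and belonging to the pMVP modular cloning platform. It is propagated in E. coli as a high-copy plasmid from a ColE1/pUC-type origin and is selected with kanamycin through an aminoglycoside phosphotransferase (KanR) gene. The remaining backbone annotations are typical of pDONR vectors. They include rrnB T1 and T2 transcription terminators upstream of the recombination cassette, which insulate the insert from read-through transcription, a T7 promoter just beyond the attL4 site, and short lacI and lacZα fragments that appear to be non-functional remnants around the priming sites.

The payload is a 415 bp cardiac troponin T (cTnT) promoter, listed as a synthetic, cardiomyocyte-specific element. The feature table does not annotate the promoter itself, but the roughly 420 bp interval between the attL1 and attL4 sites matches the stated insert size and is where it resides. The plasmid carries no coding sequence, reporter or polyadenylation signal of its own, since it serves purely as a donor of a promoter module. In a 3-component MultiSite Gateway Pro LR reaction, the attL1 and attL4 sites direct the cTnT promoter into the first position of the assembly. It is combined there with two other entry modules carrying compatible att sites, whose contents the record does not specify, and recombined into a destination vector. The resulting expression construct is intended to restrict transgene expression to cardiomyocytes, in line with the platform's stated uses in versatile transgene expression and dCas9-based epigenome editing.
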