Addgene plasmid #121690: II701: pMVP (L1-L4) cTnT promoter
Purpose: pMVP L1-L4 entry plasmid, contains cTnT promoter for 3-component MultiSite Gateway Pro assembly
Depositing lab: Christopher Newgard. Depositing organization: Duke University. Publication: Creation of versatile cloning platforms for transgene expression and dCas9-based epigenome editing. Haldeman JM, Conway AE, Arlotto ME, Slentz DH, Muoio DM, Becker TC, Newgard CB. Nucleic Acids Res. 2018 Dec 27. pii: 5264291. doi: 10.1093/nar/gky1286. PubMed 30590691.
Backbone
  Vector backbone: pDONR221 P1-P4
  Backbone manufacturer: Invitrogen
  Backbone size w/o insert (bp): 2557
  Vector type: Synthetic Biology ; pMVP Gateway Entry Plasmid
Growth in bacteria
  Bacterial resistance: Kanamycin, 50 μg/mL
  Growth temperature: 37°C
  Growth strain: DH5alpha
  Copy number: High Copy
Gene/Insert
  Gene/Insert name: cTnT promoter (Cardiomyocyte specific)
  Species: Synthetic
  Insert size (bp): 415
  Cloning method: Gateway Cloning
  Sequencing primers: 5′ M13F; 3′ M13R
Terms and licenses: Academic/Nonprofit Terms; Industry Terms: Not Available to Industry
How to cite: II701: pMVP (L1-L4) cTnT promoter was a gift from Christopher Newgard (Addgene plasmid # 121690 ; http://n2t.net/addgene:121690 ; RRID:Addgene_121690)
